>Addgene plasmid #32395 | pAAV-GFP | addgene full sequence | sequence record 154392 | Addgene NGS results
GCGTTATCCCCTGATTCTGTGGATAACCGTATTACCGCCTTTGAGTGAGCTGATACCGCTCGCCGCAGCC
GAACGACCGAGCGCAGCGAGTCAGTGAGCGAGGAAGCGGAAGAGCGCCCAATACGCAAACCGCCTCTCCC
CGCGCGTTGGCCGATTCATTAATGCAGCTGCGCGCTCGCTCGCTCACTGAGGCCGCCCGGGCAAAGCCCG
GGCGTCGGGCGACCTTTGGTCGCCCGGCCTCAGTGAGCGAGCGAGCGCGCAGAGAGGGAGTGGCCAACTC
CATCACTAGGGGTTCCTTGTAGTTAATGATTAACCCGCCATGCTACTTATCTACGTAGCCATGCTCTAGC
GGCCTCGGCCTCTGCATAAATAAAAAAAATTAGTCAGCCATGAGCTTGGCCCATTGCATACGTTGTATCC
ATATCATAATATGTACATTTATATTGGCTCATGTCCAACATTACCGCCATGTTGACATTGATTATTGACT
AGTTATTAATAGTAATCAATTACGGGGTCATTAGTTCATAGCCCATATATGGAGTTCCGCGTTACATAAC
TTACGGTAAATGGCCCGCCTGGCTGACCGCCCAACGACCCCCGCCCATTGACGTCAATAATGACGTATGT
TCCCATAGTAACGCCAATAGGGACTTTCCATTGACGTCAATGGGTGGAGTATTTACGGTAAACTGCCCAC
TTGGCAGTACATCAAGTGTATCATATGCCAAGTACGCCCCCTATTGACGTCAATGACGGTAAATGGCCCG
CCTGGCATTATGCCCAGTACATGACCTTATGGGACTTTCCTACTTGGCAGTACATCTACGTATTAGTCAT
CGCTATTACCATGGTGATGCGGTTTTGGCAGTACATCAATGGGCGTGGATAGCGGTTTGACTCACGGGGA
TTTCCAAGTCTCCACCCCATTGACGTCAATGGGAGTTTGTTTTGGCACCAAAATCAACGGGACTTTCCAA
AATGTCGTAACAACTCCGCCCCATTGACGCAAATGGGCGGTAGGCGTGTACGGTGGGAGGTCTATATAAG
CAGAGCTCGTTTAGTGAACCGTCAGATCGCCTGGAGACGCCATCCACGCTGTTTTGACCTCCATAGAAGA
CACCGGGACCGATCCAGCCTCCCCTCGAAGCTGATCCTGAGAACTTCAGGGTGAGTCTATGGGACCCTTG
ATGTTTTCTTTCCCCTTCTTTTCTATGGTTAAGTTCATGTCATAGGAAGGGGAGAAGTAACAGGGTACAC
ATATTGACCAAATCAGGGTAATTTTGCATTTGTAATTTTAAAAAATGCTTTCTTCTTTTAATATACTTTT
TTGTTTATCTTATTTCTAATACTTTCCCTAATCTCTTTCTTTCAGGGCAATAATGATACAATGTATCATG
CCTCTTTGCACCATTCTAAAGAATAACAGTGATAATTTCTGGGTTAAGGCAATAGCAATATTTCTGCATA
TAAATATTTCTGCATATAAATTGTAACTGATGTAAGAGGTTTCATATTGCTAATAGCAGCTACAATCCAG
CTACCATTCTGCTTTTATTTTATGGTTGGGATAAGGCTGGATTATTCTGAGTCCAAGCTAGGCCCTTTTG
CTAATCATGTTCATACCTCTTATCTTCCTCCCACAGCTCCTGGGCAACGTGCTGGTCTGTGTGCTGGCCC
ATCACTTTGGCAAAGAATTCCGCGGGCCCGGGATCCACCGGTCGCCACCATGGTGAGCAAGGGCGAGGAG
CTGTTCACCGGGGTGGTGCCCATCCTGGTCGAGCTGGACGGCGACGTAAACGGCCACAAGTTCAGCGTGT
CCGGCGAGGGCGAGGGCGATGCCACCTACGGCAAGCTGACCCTGAAGTTCATCTGCACCACCGGCAAGCT
GCCCGTGCCCTGGCCCACCCTCGTGACCACCCTGACCTACGGCGTGCAGTGCTTCAGCCGCTACCCCGAC
CACATGAAGCAGCACGACTTCTTCAAGTCCGCCATGCCCGAAGGCTACGTCCAGGAGCGCACCATCTTCT
TCAAGGACGACGGCAACTACAAGACCCGCGCCGAGGTGAAGTTCGAGGGCGACACCCTGGTGAACCGCAT
CGAGCTGAAGGGCATCGACTTCAAGGAGGACGGCAACATCCTGGGGCACAAGCTGGAGTACAACTACAAC
AGCCACAACGTCTATATCATGGCCGACAAGCAGAAGAACGGCATCAAGGTGAACTTCAAGATCCGCCACA
ACATCGAGGACGGCAGCGTGCAGCTCGCCGACCACTACCAGCAGAACACCCCCATCGGCGACGGCCCCGT
GCTGCTGCCCGACAACCACTACCTGAGCACCCAGTCCGCCCTGAGCAAAGACCCCAACGAGAAGCGCGAT
CACATGGTCCTGCTGGAGTTCGTGACCGCCGCCGGGATCACTCTCGGCATGGACGAGCTGTACAAGTAAA
GCGGCCGCTCTAGAGGATCCAAGCTTATCGATACCGTCGACCTCGAGGGCCCAGATCTAATTCACCCCAC
CAGTGCAGGCTGCCTATCAGAAAGTGGTGGCTGGTGTGGCTAATGCCCTGGCCCACAAGTATCACTAAGC
TCGCTTTCTTGCTGTCCAATTTCTATTAAAGGTTCCTTTGTTCCCTAAGTCCAACTACTAAACTGGGGGA
TATTATGAAGGGCCTTGAGCATCTGGATTCTGCCTAATAAAAAACATTTATTTTCATTGCAATGATGTAT
TTAAATTATTTCTGAATATTTTACTAAAAAGGGAATGTGGGAGGTCAGTGCATTTAAAACATAAAGAAAT
GAAGAGCTAGTTCAAACCTTGGGAAAATACACTATATCTTAAACTCCATGAAAGAAGGTGAGGCTGCAAA
CAGCTAATGCACATTGGCAACAGCCCCTGATGCCTATGCCTTATTCATCCCTCAGAAAAGGATTCAAGTA
GAGGCTTGATTTGGAGGTTAAAGTTTTGCTATGCTGTATTTTACATTACTTATTGTTTTAGCTGTCCTCA
TGAATGTCTTTTCACTACCCATTTGCTTATCCTGCATCTCTCAGCCTTGACTCCACTCAGTTCTCTTGCT
TAGAGATACCACCTTTCCCCTGAAGTGTTCCTTCCATGTTTTACGGCGAGATGGTTTCTCCTCGCCTGGC
CACTCAGCCTTAGTTGTCTCTGTTGTCTTATAGAGGTCTACTTGAAGAAGGAAAAACAGGGGGCATGGTT
TGACTGTCCTGTGAGCCCTTCTTCCCTGCCTCCCCCACTCACAGTGACCCGGAATCCCTCGACATCTAGA
GCATGGCTACGTAGATAAGTAGCATGGCGGGTTAATCATTAACTACAAGGAACCCCTAGTGATGGAGTTG
GCCACTCCCTCTCTGCGCGCTCGCTCGCTCACTGAGGCCGGGCGACCAAAGGTCGCCCGACGCCCGGGCT
TTGCCCGGGCGGCCTCAGTGAGCGAGCGAGCGCGCAGCTGGCGTAATAGCGAAGAGGCCCGCACCGATCG
CCCTTCCCAACAGTTGCGCAGCCTGAATGGCGAATGGCGATTCC
[38 nt withheld, positions 3545-3582]
C
[378 nt withheld, positions 3584-3961]
C
[91 nt withheld, positions 3963-4053]
A
[49 nt withheld, positions 4055-4103]
CCTTTGACGTTGGAGTCCACGTTCTTT
[37 nt withheld, positions 4131-4167]
ACCCTATCTCGGTCTATTCTTTTGATTTATAAGGGATTTTGCCGATTTCGGCCTATTGGTTAAAAAATGA
GCTGATTTAACAAAAATTTAACGCGAATTTTAACAAAATATTAACGCTTACAATTTAAATATTTGCTTAT
ACAATCT
[100 nt withheld, positions 4315-4414]
CTCAGGCAATGACCTGATAGCCTTTGTAG
[69 nt withheld, positions 4444-4512]
T
[44 nt withheld, positions 4514-4557]
ACCTACACATTACTCA
[44 nt withheld, positions 4574-4617]
TTGCGTTGAAATAAAGGCTTCTCCC
[83 nt withheld, positions 4643-4725]
TTCTTTGCCTTGCCTGTATGATTTATTGGATGTTGGAATCGCCTGATGCGGTATTTTCTCCTTACGCATC
TGTGCGGTATTTCACACCGCATATGGTGCACTCTCAGTACAATCTGCTCTGATGCCGCATAGTTAAGCCA
GCCCCGACACCCGCCAACACCCGCTGACGCGCCCTGACGGGCTTGTCTGCTCCCGGCATCCGCTTACAGA
CAAGCTGTGACCGTCTCCGGGAGCTGCATGTGTCAGAGGTTTTCACCGTCATCACCGAAACGCGCGAGAC
GAAAGGGCCTCGTGATACGCCTATTTTTATAGGTTAATGTCATGATAATAATGGTTTCTTAGACGTCAGG
TGGCACTTTTCGGGGAAATGTGCGCGGAACCCCTATTTGTTTATTTTTCTAAATACATTCAAATATGTAT
CCGCTCATGAGACAATAACCCTGATAAATGCTTCAATAATATTGAAAAAGGAAGAGTATGAGTATTCAAC
ATTTCCGTGTCGCCCTTATTCCCTTTTTTGCGGCATTTTGCCTTCCTGTTTTTGCTCACCCAGAAACGCT
GGTGAAAGTAAAAGATGCTGAAGATCAGTTGGGTGCACGAGTGGGTTACATCGAACTGGATCTCAACAGC
GGTAAGATCCTTGAGAGTTTTCGCCCCGAAGAACGTTTTCCAATGATGAGCACTTTTAAAGTTCTGCTAT
GTGGCGCGGTATTATCCCGTATTGACGCCGGGCAAGAGCAACTCGGTCGCCGCATACACTATTCTCAGAA
TGACTTGGTTGAGTACTCACCAGTCACAGAAAAGCATCTTACGGATGGCATGACAGTAAGAGAATTATGC
AGTGCTGCCATAACCATGAGTGATAACACTGCGGCCAACTTACTTCTGACAACGATCGGAGGACCGAAGG
AGCTAACCGCTTTTTTGCACAACATGGGGGATCATGTAACTCGCCTTGATCGTTGGGAACCGGAGCTGAA
TGAAGCCATACCAAACGACGAGCGTGACACCACGATGCCTGTAGCAATGGCAACAACGTTGCGCAAACTA
TTAACTGGCGAACTACTTACTCTAGCTTCCCGGCAACAATTAATAGACTGGATGGAGGCGGATAAAGTTG
CAGGACCACTTCTGCGCTCGGCCCTTCCGGCTGGCTGGTTTATTGCTGATAAATCTGGAGCCGGTGAGCG
TGGGTCTCGCGGTATCATTGCAGCACTGGGGCCAGATGGTAAGCCCTCCCGTATCGTAGTTATCTACACG
ACGGGGAGTCAGGCAACTATGGATGAACGAAATAGACAGATCGCTGAGATAGGTGCCTCACTGATTAAGC
ATTGGTAACTGTCAGACCAAGTTTACTCATATATACTTTAGATTGATTTAAAACTTCATTTTTAATTTAA
AAGGATCTAGGTGAAGATCCTTTTTGATAATCTCATGACCAAAATCCCTTAACGTGAGTTTTCGTTCCAC
TGAGCGTCAGACCCCGTAGAAAAGATCAAAGGATCTTCTTGAGATCCTTTTTTTCTGCGCGTAATCTGCT
GCTTGCAAACAAAAAAACCACCGCTACCAGCGGTGGTTTGTTTGCCGGATCAAGAGCTACCAACTCTTTT
TCCGAAGGTAACTGGCTTCAGCAGAGCGCAGATACCAAATACTGTTCTTCTAGTGTAGCCGTAGTTAGGC
CACCACTTCAAGAACTCTGTAGCACCGCCTACATACCTCGCTCTGCTAATCCTGTTACCAGTGGCTGCTG
CCAGTGGCGATAAGTCGTGTCTTACCGGGTTGGACTCAAGACGATAGTTACCGGATAAGGCGCAGCGGTC
GGGCTGAACGGGGGGTTCGTGCACACAGCCCAGCTTGGAGCGAACGACCTACACCGAACTGAGATACCTA
CAGCGTGAGCTATGAGAAAGCGCCACGCTTCCCGAAGGGAGAAAGGCGGACAGGTATCCGGTAAGCGGCA
GGGTCGGAACAGGAGAGCGCACGAGGGAGCTTCCAGGGGGAAACGCCTGGTATCTTTATAGTCCTGTCGG
GTTTCGCCACCTCTGACTTGAGCGTCGATTTTTGTGATGCTCGTCAGGGGGGCGGAGCCTATGGAAAAAC
GCCAGCAACGCGGCCTTTTTACGGTTCCTGGCCTTTTGCTGGCCTTTTGCTCACATGTTCTTTCCT
Features (pLannotate 1.2.2; 23 found; start..end, strand, type, name):
      4..112     +  rep_origin     RSF ori (fragment): Plasmids containing the RSF 1030 origin of replication can be propagated in E. coli cells that contain additional plasmids with compatible origins.
    114..170     +  CDS            lacI (fragment): lac repressor; lacI; The lac repressor binds to the lac operator to inhibit transcription in E. coli. This inhibition can be relieved by adding lactose or isopropyl-β-D-thiogalactopyranoside (IPTG).
    164..297     -  repeat_region  AAV2 ITR: inverted terminal repeat of adeno-associated virus serotype 2 inverted
    349..392     -  rep_origin     SV40 ori (fragment): SV40 origin of replication
    474..853     +  enhancer       CMV enhancer: human cytomegalovirus immediate early enhancer
    854..1057    +  promoter       CMV promoter: human cytomegalovirus (CMV) immediate early promoter
   1171..1646    +  intron         β-globin intron: internally truncated intron from human β-globin
   1650..1700    +  CDS            HBB (fragment): HBB_COLGU - Experimental evidence at transcript level: Swiss-Prot protein existence level 2. Involved in oxygen transport from the lung to the various peripheral tissues. From Colobus guereza (Mantled guereza) (Eastern black-and-white colobus monkey).
   1700..1722    +  misc_feature   MCS (fragment): multiple cloning site
   1730..2449    +  CDS            EGFP: the original enhanced GFP (Yang et al., 1996) mammalian codon-optimized
   2470..2499    +  misc_feature   MCS (fragment): pBluescript multiple cloning site
   2511..2585    +  CDS            HBB (fragment): HBB_PONPY - Experimental evidence at transcript level: Swiss-Prot protein existence level 2. Involved in oxygen transport from the lung to the various peripheral tissues. From Pongo pygmaeus (Bornean orangutan).
   2589..2983    +  polyA_signal   β-globin poly(A): human β-globin polyadenylation signal
   3338..3470    +  repeat_region  AAV2 ITR (fragment): inverted terminal repeat of adeno-associated virus serotype 2 inverted
   3465..3534    +  CDS            lacZα (fragment): LacZα fragment of β-galactosidase; lacZ fragment
   3545..3850    +  CDS            M13 gene IV (fragment) (sequence partly withheld): pIV; IV; phage assembly
   3838..4266    +  rep_origin     f1 ori (sequence partly withheld): f1 bacteriophage origin of replication; arrow indicates direction of (+) strand synthesis
   4356..4759    +  CDS            M13 gene II (fragment) (sequence partly withheld): pII; II; replication
   4767..4866    -  misc_feature   bom (fragment): basis of mobility region from pBR322
   4968..5003    -  CDS            rop (fragment): Rop protein, which maintains plasmids at low copy number; rop
   5098..5202    +  promoter       AmpR promoter: bla
   5203..6063    +  CDS            AmpR: β-lactamase; bla; confers resistance to ampicillin, carbenicillin, and related antibiotics
   6234..6822    +  rep_origin     ori: high-copy-number ColE1/pMB1/pBR322/pUC origin of replication
