[The description below was written by a language model from this plasmid's Addgene catalogue record, the feature table of its GenBank file and pLannotate feature annotations shown in this document.]
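Description:
pAAV-GFP is an adeno-associated virus transfer plasmid built on the pSub201 backbone for mammalian expression of GFP. The payload sits between two AAV serotype 2 inverted terminal repeats, the cis elements required for replication and packaging of the intervening DNA into AAV capsids when Rep, Cap and helper functions are supplied in trans. Within the ITRs, the human CMV immediate-early enhancer and promoter drive transcription through an internally truncated human β-globin intron, which generally improves mRNA processing and expression. This is followed by short flanking β-globin exon fragments, remnants of multiple cloning sites on either side of the reporter, the mammalian codon-optimised EGFP coding sequence, and the human β-globin polyadenylation signal. The cloning sites around the insert are recorded as retained, so the EGFP cassette can serve as a placeholder to be exchanged for another gene.

Outside the ITRs, the plasmid carries an ampicillin resistance gene with its own promoter and a ColE1/pMB1-type origin for propagation in E. coli, plus an f1 origin flanked by M13 gene fragments. Small backbone remnants (bom, rop, lacZα, lacI, RSF and SV40 origin fragments) are also annotated. The catalogue lists it as low copy although the origin annotation describes a high-copy family. The record stresses that ITRs are prone to deletion by recombination and that integrity should be checked by diagnostic digests. The full sequence is 6,891 nt, smaller than the 8,310 bp quoted for the empty backbone; the record does not explain this discrepancy. The separate 840 bp GenBank entry covers only a partial read spanning the intron, a Kozak sequence and the start of EGFP. The plasmid is typically used as a reporter or control vector for producing recombinant AAV and as a template for vector design.
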