Addgene plasmid #32395: pAAV-GFP
Depositing lab: John T Gray. Depositing organization: St. Jude Children's Research Hospital. Publication: Design and Construction of Functional AAV Vectors. Gray JT, Zolotukhin S. Methods Mol Biol. 2011;807:25-46. 10.1007/978-1-61779-370-7_2 PubMed 22034025.
Backbone
  Vector backbone: pSub201
  Backbone size w/o insert (bp): 8310
  Vector type: Mammalian Expression, AAV ; Adeno-Associated Virus
Growth in bacteria
  Bacterial resistance: Ampicillin, 100 μg/mL
  Growth temperature: 30°C
  Growth strain: Stbl2
  Growth instructions: Users must confirm the absence of deletions (recombinations) in this vector by diagnostic digests. (1) A SmaI digest should produce the following pattern of bands: 3654 bp, 1716 bp and 1500 bp. (2) An AhdI digest should produce the following pattern of bands: 3183 bp, 2582 bp and 1127 bp. Please consult the associated publication listed below for an example gel image.
  Copy number: Low Copy
Gene/Insert
  Gene/Insert name: GFP
  Promoter: CMV
  Cloning method: Restriction Enzyme; 5′ cloning site Multiple (see map) (not destroyed); 3′ cloning site Multiple (see map) (not destroyed)
  Sequencing primers: 5′ GGCCCTTTTGCTAATCATGTTCATACCTCTTATCT; 3′ GGCCAGGGCATTAGCCACACCAG
Resource information
  A portion of this plasmid was derived from a plasmid made by: This plasmid was received by Dr. Gray’s lab from the Richard Mulligan lab of Harvard University.
Terms and licenses: Academic/Nonprofit Terms; Industry Terms: Not Available to Industry
Depositor comments: Please see Notes from Addgene link above for Addgene's diagnostic digests of this plasmid with AhdI and SmaI.
How to cite: pAAV-GFP was a gift from John T Gray (Addgene plasmid # 32395 ; http://n2t.net/addgene:32395 ; RRID:Addgene_32395)
