LOCUS       Exported 840 bp ds-DNA linear SYN 17-MAY-2021
DEFINITION  synthetic linear DNA
ACCESSION   .
VERSION     .
KEYWORDS    pAAV-GFP
SOURCE      synthetic DNA construct
  ORGANISM  synthetic DNA construct
REFERENCE   1 (bases 1 to 840)
  AUTHORS   Gray JT, Zolotukhin S
  TITLE     Design and Construction of Functional AAV Vectors.
  JOURNAL   Methods Mol Biol. 2011;807:25-46.
  PUBMED    22034025
REFERENCE   2 (bases 1 to 840)
  AUTHORS   .
  TITLE     Direct Submission
  JOURNAL   Exported May 17, 2021 from SnapGene Server 1.1.58
            http://www.snapgene.com
FEATURES             Location/Qualifiers
     source          1..840
                     /organism="synthetic DNA construct"
                     /mol_type="other DNA"
     primer_bind     213..234
                     /label=EGFP-N
                     /note="EGFP, reverse primer"
     regulatory      276..285
                     /regulatory_class="other"
                     /note="vertebrate consensus sequence for strong initiation
                     of translation (Kozak, 1987)"
     intron          363..838
                     /label=-beta-globin intron
                     /note="internally truncated intron from human beta-globin"
ORIGIN
        1 gtagccttcg ggcatggcgg acttgaagaa gtcgtgctgc ttcatgtggt cggggtagcg
       61 gctgaagcac tgcacgccgt aggtcagggt ggtcacgagg gtgggccagg gcacgggcag
      121 cttgccggtg gtgcagatga acttcagggt cagcttgccg taggtggcat cgccctcgcc
      181 ctcgccggac acgctgaact tgtggccgtt tacgtcgccg tccagctcga ccaggatggg
      241 caccaccccg gtgaacagct cctcgccctt gctcaccatg gtggcgaccg gtggatcccg
      301 ggcccgcgga attctttgcc aaagtgatgg gccagcacac agaccagcac gttgcccagg
      361 agctgtggga ggaagataag aggtatgaac atgattagca aaagggccta gcttggactc
      421 agaataatcc agccttatcc caaccataaa ataaaagcag aatggtagct ggattgtagc
      481 tgctattagc aatatgaaac ctcttacatc agttacaatt tatatgcaga aatatttata
      541 tgcagaaata ttgctattgc cttaacccag aaattatcac tgttattctt tagaatggtg
      601 caaagaggca tgatacattg tatcattatt gccctgaaag aaagagatta gggaaagtat
      661 tagaaataag ataaacaaaa aagtatatta aaagaagaaa gcatttttta aaattacaaa
      721 tgcaaaatta ccctgatttg gtcaatatgt gtaccctgtt acttctcccc ttcctatgac
      781 atgaacttaa ccatagaaaa gaaggggaaa gaaaacatca agggtcccat agactcaccc
//
